>Addgene plasmid #25739 | pSLIK-Venus-TmiR-Luc | depositor full sequence | sequence record 12064 | Author sequence
GTCGACGGATCGGGAGATCTCCCGATCCCCTATGGTGCACTCTCAGTACAATCTGCTCTGATGCCGCATA
GTTAAGCCAGTATCTGCTCCCTGCTTGTGTGTTGGAGGTCGCTGAGTAGTGCGCGAGCAAAATTTAAGCT
ACAACAAGGCAAGGCTTGACCGACAATTGCATGAAGAATCTGCTTAGGGTTAGGCGTTTTGCGCTGCTTC
GCGATGTACGGGCCAGATATACGCGTTGACATTGATTATTGACTAGTTATTAATAGTAATCAATTACGGG
GTCATTAGTTCATAGCCCATATATGGAGTTCCGCGTTACATAACTTACGGTAAATGGCCCGCCTGGCTGA
CCGCCCAACGACCCCCGCCCATTGACGTCAATAATGACGTATGTTCCCATAGTAACGCCAATAGGGACTT
TCCATTGACGTCAATGGGTGGAGTATTTACGGTAAACTGCCCACTTGGCAGTACATCAAGTGTATCATAT
GCCAAGTACGCCCCCTATTGACGTCAATGACGGTAAATGGCCCGCCTGGCATTATGCCCAGTACATGACC
TTATGGGACTTTCCTACTTGGCAGTACATCTACGTATTAGTCATCGCTATTACCATGGTGATGCGGTTTT
GGCAGTACATCAATGGGCGTGGATAGCGGTTTGACTCACGGGGATTTCCAAGTCTCCACCCCATTGACGT
CAATGGGAGTTTGTTTTGGCACCAAAATCAACGGGACTTTCCAAAATGTCGTAACAACTCCGCCCCATTG
ACGCAAATGGGCGGTAGGCGTGTACGGTGGGAGGTCTATATAAGCAGCGCGTTTTGCCTGTACTGGGTCT
CTCTGGTTAGACCAGATCTGAGCCTGGGAGCTCTCTGGCTAACTAGGGAACCCACTGCTTAAGCCTCAAT
AAAGCTTGCCTTGAGTGCTTCAAGTAGTGTGTGCCCGTCTGTTGTGTGACTCTGGTAACTAGAGATCCCT
CAGACCCTTTTAGTCAGTGTGGAAAATCTCTAGCAGTGGCGCCCGAACAGGGACTTGAAAGCGAAAGGGA
AACCAGAGGAGCTCTCTCGACGCAGGACTCGGCTTGCTGAAGCGCGCACGGCAAGAGGCGAGGGGCGGCG
ACTGGTGAGTACGCCAAAAATTTTGACTAGCGGAGGCTAGAAGGAGAGAGATGGGTGCGAGAGCGTCAGT
ATTAAGCGGGGGAGAATTAGATCGCGATGGGAAAAAATTCGGTTAAGGCCAGGGGGAAAGAAAAAATATA
AATTAAAACATATAGTATGGGCAAGCAGGGAGCTAGAACGATTCGCAGTTAATCCTGGCCTGTTAGAAAC
ATCAGAAGGCTGTAGACAAATACTGGGACAGCTACAACCATCCCTTCAGACAGGATCAGAAGAACTTAGA
TCATTATATAATACAGTAGCAACCCTCTATTGTGTGCATCAAAGGATAGAGATAAAAGACACCAAGGAAG
CTTTAGACAAGATAGAGGAAGAGCAAAACAAAAGTAAGACCACCGCACAGCAAGCGGCCGCTGATCTTCA
GACCTGGAGGAGGAGATATGAGGGACAATTGGAGAAGTGAATTATATAAATATAAAGTAGTAAAAATTGA
ACCATTAGGAGTAGCACCCACCAAGGCAAAGAGAAGAGTGGTGCAGAGAGAAAAAAGAGCAGTGGGAATA
GGAGCTTTGTTCCTTGGGTTCTTGGGAGCAGCAGGAAGCACTATGGGCGCAGCGTCAATGACGCTGACGG
TACAGGCCAGACAATTATTGTCTGGTATAGTGCAGCAGCAGAACAATTTGCTGAGGGCTATTGAGGCGCA
ACAGCATCTGTTGCAACTCACAGTCTGGGGCATCAAGCAGCTCCAGGCAAGAATCCTGGCTGTGGAAAGA
TACCTAAAGGATCAACAGCTCCTGGGGATTTGGGGTTGCTCTGGAAAACTCATTTGCACCACTGCTGTGC
CTTGGAATGCTAGTTGGAGTAATAAATCTCTGGAACAGATTTGGAATCACACGACCTGGATGGAGTGGGA
CAGAGAAATTAACAATTACACAAGCTTAATACACTCCTTAATTGAAGAATCGCAAAACCAGCAAGAAAAG
AATGAACAAGAATTATTGGAATTAGATAAATGGGCAAGTTTGTGGAATTGGTTTAACATAACAAATTGGC
TGTGGTATATAAAATTATTCATAATGATAGTAGGAGGCTTGGTAGGTTTAAGAATAGTTTTTGCTGTACT
TTCTATAGTGAATAGAGTTAGGCAGGGATATTCACCATTATCGTTTCAGACCCACCTCCCAACCCCGAGG
GGACCCGACAGGCCCGAAGGAATAGAAGAAGAAGGTGGAGAGAGAGACAGAGACAGATCCATTCGATTAG
TGAACGGATCGGCACTGCGTGCGCCAATTCTGCAGACAAATGGCAGTATTCATCCACAATTTTAAAAGAA
AAGGGGGGATTGGGGGGTACAGTGCAGGGGAAAGAATAGTAGACATAATAGCAACAGACATACAAACTAA
AGAATTACAAAAACAAATTACAAAAATTCAAAATTTTCGGGTTTATTACAGGGACAGCAGAGATCCAGTT
TGGTTAATTCTAGACAGTTACAAGTTTGTACAAAAAAGCAGGCTTTAAAGGAACCAATTCAGTCGACTGG
ATCCTTTACCACTCCCTATCAGTGATAGAGAAAAGTGAAAGTCGAGTTTACCACTCCCTATCAGTGATAG
AGAAAAGTGAAAGTCGAGTTTACCACTCCCTATCAGTGATAGAGAAAAGTGAAAGTCGAGTTTACCACTC
CCTATCAGTGATAGAGAAAAGTGAAAGTCGAGTTTACCACTCCCTATCAGTGATAGAGAAAAGTGAAAGT
CGAGTTTACCACTCCCTATCAGTGATAGAGAAAAGTGAAAGTCGAGTTTACCACTCCCTATCAGTGATAG
AGAAAAGTGAAAGTCGAGCTCGGTACCCGGGTCGAGGTAGGCGTGTACGGTGGGAGGCCTATATAAGCAG
AGCTCGTTTAGTGAACCGTCAGATCGCCTGGAGACGCCATCCACGCTGTTTTGACCTCCATAGAAGACAC
CGGGACCGATCCAGCCTCCGCGGCCCCGAACTAGTCGACTAGGGATAACAGGGTAATTGTTTGAATGAGG
CTTCAGTACTTTACAGAATCGTTGCCTGCACATCTTGGAAACACTTGCTGGGATTACTTCTTCAGGTTAA
CCCAACAGAAGGCTCGAGAAGGTATATTGCTGTTGACAGTGAGCGCCCGCCTGAAGTCTCTGATTAATAG
TGAAGCCACAGATGTATTAATCAGAGACTTCAGGCGGTTGCCTACTGCCTCGGAATTCAAGGGGCTACTT
TAGGAGCAATTATCTTGTTTACTAAAACTGAATACCTTGCTATCTCTTTGATACATTTTTACAAAGCTGA
ATTAAAATGGTATAAATTAAATCACTTTTTTCAATTGGAAGACTAATGCGTTTTCGAGATATCTAGACCC
AGCTTTCTTGTACAAAGTGGTTAACATCTCGAGCCATAAAGATGGTTAATTAACCCACCCAAGATCTGGC
CTCCGCGCCGGGTTTTGGCGCCTCCCGCGGGCGCCCCCCTCCTCACGGCGAGCGCTGCCACGTCAGACGA
AGGGCGCAGCGAGCGTCCTGATCCTTCCGCCCGGACGCTCAGGACAGCGGCCCGCTGCTCATAAGACTCG
GCCTTAGAACCCCAGTATCAGCAGAAGGACATTTTAGGACGGGACTTGGGTGACTCTAGGGCACTGGTTT
TCTTTCCAGAGAGCGGAACAGGCGAGGAAAAGTAGTCCCTTCTCGGCGATTCTGCGGAGGGATCTCCGTG
GGGCGGTGAACGCCGATGATTATATAAGGACGCGCCGGGTGTGGCACAGCTAGTTCCGTCGCAGCCGGGA
TTTGGGTCGCGGTTCTTGTTTGTGGATCGCTGTGATCGTCACTTGGTGAGTAGCGGGCTGCTGGGCTGGC
CGGGGCTTTCGTGGCCGCCGGGCCGCTCGGTGGGACGGAAGCGTGTGGAGAGACCGCCAAGGGCTGTAGT
CTGGGTCCGCGAGCAAGGTTGCCCTGAACTGGGGGTTGGGGGGAGCGCAGCAAAATGGCGGCTGTTCCCG
AGTCTTGAATGGAAGACGCTTGTGAGGCGGGCTGTGAGGTCGTTGAAACAAGGTGGGGGGCATGGTGGGC
GGCAAGAACCCAAGGTCTTGAGGCCTTCGCTAATGCGGGAAAGCTCTTATTCGGGTGAGATGGGCTGGGG
CACCATCTGGGGACCCTGACGTGAAGTTTGTCACTGACTGGAGAACTCGGTTTGTCGTCTGTTGCGGGGG
CGGCAGTTATGGCGGTGCCGTTGGGCAGTGCACCCGTACCTTTGGGAGCGCGCGCCCTCGTCGTGTCGTG
ACGTCACCCGTTCTGTTGGCTTATAATGCAGGGTGGGGCCACCTGCCGGTAGGTGTGCGGTAGGCTTTTC
TCCGTCGCAGGACGCAGGGTTCGGGCCTAGGGTAGGCTCTCCTGAATCGACAGGCGCCGGACCTCTGGTG
AGGGGAGGGATAAGTGAGGCGTCAGTTTCTTTGGTCGGTTTTATGTACCTATCTTCTTAAGTAGCTGAAG
CTCCGGTTTTGAACTATGCGCTCGGGGTTGGCGAGTGTGTTTTGTGAAGTTTTTTAGGCACCTTTTGAAA
TGTAATCATTTGGGTCAATATGTAATTTTCAGTGTTAGACTAGTAAATTGTCCGCTAAATTCTGGCCGTT
TTTGGCTTTTTTGTTAGACGAAGCTTGGTACCGAGCTCGGATCTCCACCCCGTACCGGTCCTGCAGGATT
TAAATGGCGCGCCGCTAGCGCTACCGGACTCAGATCTCGAGCTCAAGCTTCGAATTCTGCAGTCGAATTC
ACCATGTCTAGACTGGACAAGAGCAAAGTCATAAACGGAGCTCTGGAATTACTCAATGGTGTCGGTATCG
AAGGCCTGACGACAAGGAAACTCGCTCAAAAGCTGGGAGTTGAGCAGCCTACCCTGTACTGGCACGTGAA
GAACAAGCGGGCCCTGCTCGATGCCCTGCCAATCGAGATGCTGGACAGGCATCATACCCACTTCTGCCCC
CTGGAAGGCGAGTCATGGCAAGACTTTCTGCGGAACAACGCCAAGTCATACCGCTGTGCTCTCCTCTCAC
ATCGCGACGGGGCTAAAGTGCATCTCGGCACCCGCCCAACAGAGAAACAGTACGAAACCCTGGAAAATCA
GCTCGCGTTCCTGTGTCAGCAAGGCTTCTCCCTGGAGAACGCACTGTACGCTCTGTCCGCCGTGGGCCAC
TTTACACTGGGCTGCGTATTGGAGGAACAGGAGCATCAAGTAGCAAAAGAGGAAAGAGAGACACCTACCA
CCGATTCTATGCCCCCACTTCTGAGACAAGCAATTGAGCTGTTCGACCGGCAGGGAGCCGAACCTGCCTT
CCTTTTCGGCCTGGAACTAATCATATGTGGCCTGGAGAAACAGCTAAAGTGCGAAAGCGGCGGGCCGACC
GACGCCCTTGACGATTTTGACTTAGACATGCTCCCAGCCGATGCCCTTGACGACTTTGACCTTGATATGC
TGCCTGCTGACGCTCTTGACGATTTTGACCTTGACATGCTCCCCGGGTAACTAAGTAAGGATCCGCGGCC
GCACTAGAGGAATTCCGCCCCTCTCCCTCCCCCCCCCCTAACGTTACTGGCCGAAGCCGCTTGGAATAAG
GCCGGTGTGCGTTTGTCTATATGTTATTTTCCACCATATTGCCGTCTTTTGGCAATGTGAGGGCCCGGAA
ACCTGGCCCTGTCTTCTTGACGAGCATTCCTAGGGGTCTTTCCCCTCTCGCCAAAGGAATGCAAGGTCTG
TTGAATGTCGTGAAGGAAGCAGTTCCTCTGGAAGCTTCTTGAAGACAAACAACGTCTGTAGCGACCCTTT
GCAGGCAGCGGAACCCCCCACCTGGCGACAGGTGCCTCTGCGGCCAAAAGCCACGTGTATAAGATACACC
TGCAAAGGCGGCACAACCCCAGTGCCACGTTGTGAGTTGGATAGTTGTGGAAAGAGTCAAATGGCTCTCC
TCAAGCGTATTCAACAAGGGGCTGAAGGATGCCCAGAAGGTACCCCATTGTATGGGATTCTGATCTGGGG
CCTCGGTGCACATGCTTTACATGTGTTTAGTCGAGGTTAAAAAAACGTCTAGGCCCCCCGAACCACGGGG
ACGTGGTTTTCCTTTGAAAAACACGATGATAAGCTTACCGGTACGCGTGATGATCCACCATGGTGAGCAA
GGGCGAGGAGCTGTTCACCGGGGTGGTGCCCATCCTGGTCGAGCTGGACGGCGACGTAAACGGCCACAAG
TTCAGCGTGTCCGGCGAGGGCGAGGGCGATGCCACCTACGGCAAGCTGACCCTGAAGCTGATCTGCACCA
CCGGCAAGCTGCCCGTGCCCTGGCCCACCCTCGTGACCACCCTGGGCTACGGCCTGCAGTGCTTCGCCCG
CTACCCCGACCACATGAAGCAGCACGACTTCTTCAAGTCCGCCATGCCCGAAGGCTACGTCCAGGAGCGC
ACCATCTTCTTCAAGGACGACGGCAACTACAAGACCCGCGCCGAGGTGAAGTTCGAGGGCGACACCCTGG
TGAACCGCATCGAGCTGAAGGGCATCGACTTCAAGGAGGACGGCAACATCCTGGGGCACAAGCTGGAGTA
CAACTACAACAGCCACAACGTCTATATCACCGCCGACAAGCAGAAGAACGGCATCAAGGCCAACTTCAAG
ATCCGCCACAACATCGAGGACGGCGGCGTGCAGCTCGCCGACCACTACCAGCAGAACACCCCCATCGGCG
ACGGCCCCGTGCTGCTGCCCGACAACCACTACCTGAGCTACCAGTCCGCCCTGAGCAAAGACCCCAACGA
GAAGCGCGATCACATGGTCCTGCTGGAGTTCGTGACCGCCGCCGGGATCACTCTCGGCATGGACGAGCTG
TACAAGTAAGAATTGTTGTTGTTTAGTCCCTCCCAATTCGATATCAAGCTTATCGATAATCAACCTCTGG
ATTACAAAATTTGTGAAAGATTGACTGGTATTCTTAACTATGTTGCTCCTTTTACGCTATGTGGATACGC
TGCTTTAATGCCTTTGTATCATGCTATTGCTTCCCGTATGGCTTTCATTTTCTCCTCCTTGTATAAATCC
TGGTTGCTGTCTCTTTATGAGGAGTTGTGGCCCGTTGTCAGGCAACGTGGCGTGGTGTGCACTGTGTTTG
CTGACGCAACCCCCACTGGTTGGGGCATTGCCACCACCTGTCAGCTCCTTTCCGGGACTTTCGCTTTCCC
CCTCCCTATTGCCACGGCGGAACTCATCGCCGCCTGCCTTGCCCGCTGCTGGACAGGGGCTCGGCTGTTG
GGCACTGACAATTCCGTGGTGTTGTCGGGGAAATCATCGTCCTTTCCTTGGCTGCTCGCCTGTGTTGCCA
CCTGGATTCTGCGCGGGACGTCCTTCTGCTACGTCCCTTCGGCCCTCAATCCAGCGGACCTTCCTTCCCG
CGGCCTGCTGCCGGCTCTGCGGCCTCTTCCGCGTCTTCGCCTTCGCCCTCAGACGAGTCGGATCTCCCTT
TGGGCCGCCTCCCCGCATCGATACCGTCGACCTCGATCGAGACCTAGAAAAACATGGAGCAATCACAAGT
AGCAATACAGCAGCTACCAATGCTGATTGTGCCTGGCTAGAAGCACAAGAGGAGGAGGAGGTGGGTTTTC
CAGTCACACCTCAGGTACCTTTAAGACCAATGACTTACAAGGCAGCTGTAGATCTTAGCCACTTTTTAAA
AGAAAAGGGGGGACTGGAAGGGCTAATTCACTCCCAACGAAGACAAGATATCCTTGATCTGTGGATCTAC
CACACACAAGGCTACTTCCCTGATTGGCAGAACTACACACCAGGGCCAGGGATCAGATATCCACTGACCT
TTGGATGGTGCTACAAGCTAGTACCAGTTGAGCAAGAGAAGGTAGAAGAAGCCAATGAAGGAGAGAACAC
CCGCTTGTTACACCCTGTGAGCCTGCATGGGATGGATGACCCGGAGAGAGAAGTATTAGAGTGGAGGTTT
GACAGCCGCCTAGCATTTCATCACATGGCCCGAGAGCTGCATCCGGACTGTACTGGGTCTCTCTGGTTAG
ACCAGATCTGAGCCTGGGAGCTCTCTGGCTAACTAGGGAACCCACTGCTTAAGCCTCAATAAAGCTTGCC
TTGAGTGCTTCAAGTAGTGTGTGCCCGTCTGTTGTGTGACTCTGGTAACTAGAGATCCCTCAGACCCTTT
TAGTCAGTGTGGAAAATCTCTAGCAGGGCCCGTTTAAACCCGCTGATCAGCCTCGACTGTGCCTTCTAGT
TGCCAGCCATCTGTTGTTTGCCCCTCCCCCGTGCCTTCCTTGACCCTGGAAGGTGCCACTCCCACTGTCC
TTTCCTAATAAAATGAGGAAATTGCATCGCATTGTCTGAGTAGGTGTCATTCTATTCTGGGGGGTGGGGT
GGGGCAGGACAGCAAGGGGGAGGATTGGGAAGACAATAGCAGGCATGCTGGGGATGCGGTGGGCTCTATG
GCTTCTGAGGCGGAAAGAACCAGCTGGGGCTCTAGGGGGTATCCCC
[124 nt withheld, positions 8657-8780]
C
[91 nt withheld, positions 8782-8872]
A
[49 nt withheld, positions 8874-8922]
CCTTTGACGTTGGAGTCCACGTTCTTT
[37 nt withheld, positions 8950-8986]
ACCCTATCTCGGTCTATTCTTTTGATTTATAAGGGATTTTGCCGATTTCGGCCTATTGGTTAAAAAATGA
GCTGATTTAACAAAAATTTAACGCGAATTAATTCTGTGGAATGTGTGTCAGTTAGGGTGTGGAAAGTCCC
CAGGCTCCCCAGCAGGCAGAAGTATGCAAAGCATGCATCTCAATTAGTCAGCAACCAGGTGTGGAAAGTC
CCCAGGCTCCCCAGCAGGCAGAAGTATGCAAAGCATGCATCTCAATTAGTCAGCAACCATAGTCCCGCCC
CTAACTCCGCCCATCCCGCCCCTAACTCCGCCCAGTTCCGCCCATTCTCCGCCCCATGGCTGACTAATTT
TTTTTATTTATGCAGAGGCCGAGGCCGCCTCTGCCTCTGAGCTATTCCAGAAGTAGTGAGGAGGCTTTTT
TGGAGGCCTAGGCTTTTGCAAAAAGCTCCCGGGAGCTTGTATATCCATTTTCGGATCTGATCAGCACGTG
TTGACAATTAATCATCGGCATAGTATATCGGCATAGTATAATACGACAAGGTGAGGAACTAAACCATGGC
CAAGTTGACCAGTGCCGTTCCGGTGCTCACCGCGCGCGACGTCGCCGGAGCGGTCGAGTTCTGGACCGAC
CGGCTCGGGTTCTCCCGGGACTTCGTGGAGGACGACTTCGCCGGTGTGGTCCGGGACGACGTGACCCTGT
TCATCAGCGCGGTCCAGGACCAGGTGGTGCCGGACAACACCCTGGCCTGGGTGTGGGTGCGCGGCCTGGA
CGAGCTGTACGCCGAGTGGTCGGAGGTCGTGTCCACGAACTTCCGGGACGCCTCCGGGCCGGCCATGACC
GAGATCGGCGAGCAGCCGTGGGGGCGGGAGTTCGCCCTGCGCGACCCGGCCGGCAACTGCGTGCACTTCG
TGGCCGAGGAGCAGGACTGACACGTGCTACGAGATTTCGATTCCACCGCCGCCTTCTATGAAAGGTTGGG
CTTCGGAATCGTTTTCCGGGACGCCGGCTGGATGATCCTCCAGCGCGGGGATCTCATGCTGGAGTTCTTC
GCCCACCCCAACTTGTTTATTGCAGCTTATAATGGTTACAAATAAAGCAATAGCATCACAAATTTCACAA
ATAAAGCATTTTTTTCACTGCATTCTAGTTGTGGTTTGTCCAAACTCATCAATGTATCTTATCATGTCTG
TATACCGTCGACCTCTAGCTAGAGCTTGGCGTAATCATGGTCATAGCTGTTTCCTGTGTGAAATTGTTAT
CCGCTCACAATTCCACACAACATACGAGCCGGAAGCATAAAGTGTAAAGCCTGGGGTGCCTAATGAGTGA
GCTAACTCACATTAATTGCGTTGCGCTCACTGCCCGCTTTCCAGTCGGGAAACCTGTCGTGCCAGCTGCA
TTAATGAATCGGCCAACGCGCGGGGAGAGGCGGTTTGCGTATTGGGCGCTCTTCCGCTTCCTCGCTCACT
GACTCGCTGCGCTCGGTCGTTCGGCTGCGGCGAGCGGTATCAGCTCACTCAAAGGCGGTAATACGGTTAT
CCACAGAATCAGGGGATAACGCAGGAAAGAACATGTGAGCAAAAGGCCAGCAAAAGGCCAGGAACCGTAA
AAAGGCCGCGTTGCTGGCGTTTTTCCATAGGCTCCGCCCCCCTGACGAGCATCACAAAAATCGACGCTCA
AGTCAGAGGTGGCGAAACCCGACAGGACTATAAAGATACCAGGCGTTTCCCCCTGGAAGCTCCCTCGTGC
GCTCTCCTGTTCCGACCCTGCCGCTTACCGGATACCTGTCCGCCTTTCTCCCTTCGGGAAGCGTGGCGCT
TTCTCATAGCTCACGCTGTAGGTATCTCAGTTCGGTGTAGGTCGTTCGCTCCAAGCTGGGCTGTGTGCAC
GAACCCCCCGTTCAGCCCGACCGCTGCGCCTTATCCGGTAACTATCGTCTTGAGTCCAACCCGGTAAGAC
ACGACTTATCGCCACTGGCAGCAGCCACTGGTAACAGGATTAGCAGAGCGAGGTATGTAGGCGGTGCTAC
AGAGTTCTTGAAGTGGTGGCCTAACTACGGCTACACTAGAAGAACAGTATTTGGTATCTGCGCTCTGCTG
AAGCCAGTTACCTTCGGAAAAAGAGTTGGTAGCTCTTGATCCGGCAAACAAACCACCGCTGGTAGCGGTG
GTTTTTTTGTTTGCAAGCAGCAGATTACGCGCAGAAAAAAAGGATCTCAAGAAGATCCTTTGATCTTTTC
TACGGGGTCTGACGCTCAGTGGAACGAAAACTCACGTTAAGGGATTTTGGTCATGAGATTATCAAAAAGG
ATCTTCACCTAGATCCTTTTAAATTAAAAATGAAGTTTTAAATCAATCTAAAGTATATATGAGTAAACTT
GGTCTGACAGTTACCAATGCTTAATCAGTGAGGCACCTATCTCAGCGATCTGTCTATTTCGTTCATCCAT
AGTTGCCTGACTCCCCGTCGTGTAGATAACTACGATACGGGAGGGCTTACCATCTGGCCCCAGTGCTGCA
ATGATACCGCGAGACCCACGCTCACCGGCTCCAGATTTATCAGCAATAAACCAGCCAGCCGGAAGGGCCG
AGCGCAGAAGTGGTCCTGCAACTTTATCCGCCTCCATCCAGTCTATTAATTGTTGCCGGGAAGCTAGAGT
AAGTAGTTCGCCAGTTAATAGTTTGCGCAACGTTGTTGCCATTGCTACAGGCATCGTGGTGTCACGCTCG
TCGTTTGGTATGGCTTCATTCAGCTCCGGTTCCCAACGATCAAGGCGAGTTACATGATCCCCCATGTTGT
GCAAAAAAGCGGTTAGCTCCTTCGGTCCTCCGATCGTTGTCAGAAGTAAGTTGGCCGCAGTGTTATCACT
CATGGTTATGGCAGCACTGCATAATTCTCTTACTGTCATGCCATCCGTAAGATGCTTTTCTGTGACTGGT
GAGTACTCAACCAAGTCATTCTGAGAATAGTGTATGCGGCGACCGAGTTGCTCTTGCCCGGCGTCAATAC
GGGATAATACCGCGCCACATAGCAGAACTTTAAAAGTGCTCATCATTGGAAAACGTTCTTCGGGGCGAAA
ACTCTCAAGGATCTTACCGCTGTTGAGATCCAGTTCGATGTAACCCACTCGTGCACCCAACTGATCTTCA
GCATCTTTTACTTTCACCAGCGTTTCTGGGTGAGCAAAAACAGGAAGGCAAAATGCCGCAAAAAAGGGAA
TAAGGGCGACACGGAAATGTTGAATACTCATACTCTTCCTTTTTCAATATTATTGAAGCATTTATCAGGG
TTATTGTCTCATGAGCGGATACATATTTGAATGTATTTAGAAAAATAAACAAATAGGGGTTCCGCGCACA
TTTCCCCGAAAAGTGCCACCTGAC
Features (pLannotate 1.2.2; 42 found; start..end, strand, type, name):
     31..83      -  misc_feature   bom (fragment): basis of mobility region from pBR322
    238..617     +  enhancer       CMV enhancer: human cytomegalovirus immediate early enhancer
    618..817     +  promoter       CMV promoter: human cytomegalovirus (CMV) immediate early promoter
    835..1015    +  LTR            5' LTR (truncated): truncated 5' long terminal repeat (LTR) from HIV-1
   1062..1187    +  misc_feature   HIV-1 Ψ: packaging signal of human immunodeficiency virus type 1
   1171..1534    +  CDS            HIV-1 gag (fragment): gag protein from human immunodeficiency virus 1; gag
   1680..1913    +  misc_feature   RRE: The Rev response element (RRE) of HIV-1 allows for Rev-dependent mRNA export from the nucleus to the cytoplasm.
   2290..2390    +  CDS            Rev (fragment): human immunodeficiency virus 1 (HIV-1) Rev protein; rev; enhances nuclear export of unspliced and incompletely spliced viral mRNAs
   2440..2557    +  misc_feature   cPPT/CTS: central polypurine tract and central termination sequence of HIV-1
   2610..2634    +  protein_bind   attB1: mutant version of attB; recombination site for the Gateway® BP reaction BP Clonase™
   2673..2943    +  protein_bind   tetracycline response element: contains seven copies of the tetracycline operator tetO tetracycline repressor TetR
   2954..2971    +  misc_feature   MCS (fragment): pUC18/19 multiple cloning site
   2976..3014    +  promoter       minimal CMV promoter: human cytomegalovirus (CMV) immediate early promoter
   3141..3234    +  ncRNA          5' miR-30a: sequence upstream of the 71-nt precursor of the human miR-30a microRNA (Zeng et al., 2002) miRNA
   3346..3458    +  ncRNA          3' miR-30a: sequence downstream of the 71-nt precursor of the human miR-30a microRNA (Zeng et al., 2002) miRNA
   3497..3521    -  protein_bind   attB2: mutant version of attB; recombination site for the Gateway® BP reaction BP Clonase™
   3568..4779    +  promoter       UbC promoter: human ubiquitin C promoter
   4844..4896    +  misc_feature   MCS (fragment): multiple cloning site
   4904..5601    +  CDS            rtTA3 (fragment): reverse tetracycline transactivator 3 activates expression from Tet-responsive promoters in the presence of doxycycline
   5531..5641    +  CDS            VP48: 3 tandem repeats of the minimal activation domain of herpes simplex virus VP16 (Cheng et al., 2013)
   5688..6262    +  misc_feature   IRES: internal ribosome entry site (IRES) of the encephalomyocarditis virus (EMCV)
   6290..7009    +  CDS            Venus: yellow fluorescent protein (YFP) with fast and efficient maturation (Nagai et al., 2002) mammalian codon-optimized
   7035..7058    +  misc_feature   MCS (fragment): pBluescript multiple cloning site
   7058..7646    +  misc_feature   WPRE: woodchuck hepatitis virus posttranscriptional regulatory element
   7647..7666    +  misc_feature   MCS (fragment): pBluescript multiple cloning site
   7668..8168    +  CDS            nef (fragment): NEF_HV1LA - Experimental evidence at protein level: Swiss-Prot protein existence level 1. Extracellular Nef protein targets CD4(+) T-lymphocytes for apoptosis by interacting with CXCR4 surface receptors. From Human immunodeficiency virus type 1 group M subtype B (isolate Lai) (HIV-1).
   8175..8355    +  LTR            5' LTR (truncated): truncated 5' long terminal repeat (LTR) from HIV-1
   8387..8611    +  polyA_signal   bGH poly(A) signal: bovine growth hormone polyadenylation signal
   8615..8636    +  promoter       SV40 promoter (fragment): SV40 enhancer and early promoter
   8657..9085    +  rep_origin     f1 ori (sequence partly withheld): f1 bacteriophage origin of replication; arrow indicates direction of (+) strand synthesis
   9099..9428    +  promoter       SV40 promoter: SV40 enhancer and early promoter
   9476..9523    +  promoter       EM7 promoter: synthetic bacterial promoter&nbsp
   9542..9916    +  CDS            BleoR: antibiotic-binding protein; Sh ble from Streptoalloteichus hindustanus; confers resistance to bleomycin, phleomycin, and Zeocin™
   9926..10051   +  CDS            ble (fragment): BLE_KLEPN - Experimental evidence at protein level: Swiss-Prot protein existence level 1. Binding protein with a strong affinity to the bleomycin family of antibiotics. Binds to CL990; an antimitotic-antibiotic compound. From Klebsiella pneumoniae.
  10046..10167   +  polyA_signal   SV40 poly(A) signal: SV40 polyadenylation signal
  10238..10260   -  protein_bind   lac operator (fragment): The lac repressor binds to the lac operator to inhibit transcription in E. coli. This inhibition can be relieved by adding lactose or isopropyl-β-D-thiogalactopyranoside (IPTG). lac repressor encoded by lacI
  10264..10294   -  promoter       lac promoter: promoter for the E. coli lac operon
  10309..10330   -  protein_bind   CAP binding site: CAP binding activates transcription in the presence of cAMP. E. coli catabolite activator protein
  10343..10435   -  CDS            lacI (fragment): lac repressor; lacI; The lac repressor binds to the lac operator to inhibit transcription in E. coli. This inhibition can be relieved by adding lactose or isopropyl-β-D-thiogalactopyranoside (IPTG).
  10618..11206   -  rep_origin     ori: high-copy-number ColE1/pMB1/pBR322/pUC origin of replication
  11377..12237   -  CDS            AmpR: β-lactamase; bla; confers resistance to ampicillin, carbenicillin, and related antibiotics
  12238..12342   -  promoter       AmpR promoter: bla
