[The description below was written by a language model from this plasmid's Addgene catalogue record and pLannotate feature annotations shown in this document.]
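Description:
pSLIK-Venus-TmiR-Luc is a single-vector, HIV-1-based lentiviral construct for doxycycline-inducible RNA interference. It serves as the control member of the pSLIK platform because its shRNA targets luciferase rather than an endogenous mammalian gene. The plasmid is propagated in E. coli through a high-copy ColE1/pUC-type origin with ampicillin selection. The backbone also carries an f1 origin and an SV40/EM7-driven bleomycin/Zeocin resistance cassette, both lying outside the viral genome. A CMV enhancer/promoter replaces the U3 region of the truncated 5' LTR to drive genomic RNA production in packaging cells. The transfer region contains the Ψ packaging signal with a gag fragment, the RRE, the cPPT/CTS and a WPRE, followed by the 3' LTR region and a bGH polyadenylation signal.

The payload consists of two expression units. The first is flanked by attB1 and attB2 Gateway recombination sites. It places a tetracycline response element (seven tetO copies) and a minimal CMV promoter upstream of the luciferase hairpin, which is embedded between human miR-30a 5' and 3' flanking sequences so that the transcript is processed through the microRNA pathway. The second unit uses the human ubiquitin C promoter to constitutively express a reverse tetracycline transactivator (annotated as rtTA3) and, through an EMCV IRES, the yellow fluorescent protein Venus. The catalogue lists Venus as a C-terminal tag, but the feature table shows it as a separate IRES-linked reading frame. Transduced cells can therefore be identified or sorted by Venus fluorescence and already carry the transactivator, so adding doxycycline switches on the miR-shRNA. The construct is typically used as a non-targeting control alongside gene-specific pSLIK knockdown vectors, or to silence a luciferase reporter.
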