Addgene plasmid #25739: pSLIK-Venus-TmiR-Luc
Purpose: Control lentiviral vector with Tet-based inducible expression of Luciferase miR30-based shRNA, constitutive Venus fluorescent protein coexpression.
Depositing lab: Iain Fraser. Depositing organization: California Institute of Technology. Publication: A single lentiviral vector platform for microRNA-based conditional RNA interference and coordinated transgene expression. Shin KJ, Wall EA, Zavzavadjian JR, Santat LA, Liu J, Hwang JI, Rebres R, Roach T, Seaman W, Simon MI, Fraser ID. Proc Natl Acad Sci U S A. 2006 Sep 12. 103(37):13759-64. 10.1073/pnas.0606179103 PubMed 16945906.
Backbone
  Vector backbone: pSLIK
  Backbone manufacturer: Iain Fraser
  Backbone size w/o insert (bp): 12370
  Vector type: Mammalian Expression, Lentiviral, RNAi
Growth in bacteria
  Bacterial resistance: Ampicillin, 100 μg/mL
  Growth temperature: 37°C
  Growth strain: Top10
  Growth instructions: Top10
  Copy number: Unknown
Gene/Insert
  Gene/Insert name: Luciferase miR-shRNA
  Tag / fusion protein: Venus (C terminal on backbone)
  Cloning method: Restriction Enzyme; 5′ cloning site BfuA1 (unknown if destroyed); 3′ cloning site BfuA1 (unknown if destroyed)
  Sequencing primers: 5′ CMV-F; 3′ EXFP-R, hUBCpro-R
Resource information
  A portion of this plasmid was derived from a plasmid made by: rtTA- Atze Das, University of Amsterdam; TRE promoter- David Anderson, Caltech; miR30- Greg Hannon, CSHL Venus- Tobias Meyer, Stanford
Terms and licenses: Academic/Nonprofit Terms; Industry Terms: Not Available to Industry
Depositor comments: pSLIK-Venus with TRE-driven Luciferase Luciferase shRNA sequence is - 5'- CCCGCCTGAAGTCTCTGATTAATAGTGAAGCC ACAGATGTATTAATCAGAGACTTCAGGCGGT
How to cite: pSLIK-Venus-TmiR-Luc was a gift from Iain Fraser (Addgene plasmid # 25739 ; http://n2t.net/addgene:25739 ; RRID:Addgene_25739)
