>Addgene plasmid #25739 | pSLIK-Venus-TmiR-Luc | addgene partial sequence | sequence record 31766 | 25739 with LNCX
TTTGACCTCCATAGAAGACACCGGGACCGATCCAGCCTCCGCGGCCCCGAATCTAGTCGACTAGGGATAA
CAGGGTAATTGTTTGAATGAGGCTTCAGTACTTTACAGAATCGTTGCCTGCACATCTTGGAAACACTTGC
TGGGATTACTTCTTCAGGTTAACCCAACAGAAGGCTCGAGAAGGTATATTGCTGTTGACAGTGAGCGCCC
GCCTGAAGTCTCTGATTAATAGTGAAGCCACAGATGTATTAATCAGAGACTTCAGGCGGTTGCCTACTGC
CTCGGAATTCAAGGGGCTACTTTAGGAGCAATTATCTTGTTTACTAAAACTGAATACCTTGCTATCTCTT
TGATACATTTTTACAAAGCTGAATTAAAATGGTATAAATTAAATCACTTTTTTCAATTGGAAGACTAATG
CGTTTTCGAGATATCTAGACCCAGCTTTCTTGTACAAAGTGGTTGATAACATCTCGAGCCATAAAGATGG
TTAATTAACCCACCCAAGATCTGGCCTCCGCGCCGGGTTTTGGCGCCTCCCGCGGGCGCCCCCCTCCTCA
CGGCGAGCGCTGCCACGTCAGACGAAGGGCGCAGCGAGCGTCCTGATCCTTCCGCCCGGACGCTCAGGAC
AGCGGCCCGCTGCTCATAAGACTCGGCCTTAGAACCCCAGTATCAGCAGAAGGACATTTTAGGACGGGAC
TTGGGTGACTCTAGGGCACTGG
